Addgene plasmid #225595: pGEL1024
Purpose: (Empty Backbone) The Dual Pol II backbone vector for rice genome editing is based on Mb3Cas12a
Depositing lab: Yong Zhang. Depositing organization: Southwest University (SWU). Publication: PAM-relaxed and temperature-tolerant CRISPR-Mb3Cas12a single transcript unit systems for efficient singular and multiplexed genome editing in rice, maize, and tomato. Liu S, He Y, Fan T, Zhu M, Qi C, Ma Y, Yang M, Yang L, Tang X, Zhou J, Zhong Z, An X, Qi Y, Zhang Y. Plant Biotechnol J. 2024 Oct 10. doi: 10.1111/pbi.14486. PubMed 39387219.
Backbone
  Vector backbone: pTrans210d
  Vector type: CRISPR
  Selectable markers: Hygromycin
Growth in bacteria
  Bacterial resistance: Kanamycin, 50 μg/mL
  Growth temperature: 37°C
  Growth strain: ccdB Survival
  Copy number: Unknown
Terms and licenses: Academic/Nonprofit Terms; Industry Terms: Not Available to Industry
How to cite: pGEL1024 was a gift from Yong Zhang (Addgene plasmid # 225595 ; http://n2t.net/addgene:225595 ; RRID:Addgene_225595)
