[The description below was written by a language model from this plasmid's Addgene catalogue record and pLannotate feature annotations shown in this document.]
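Description:
pGEL1024 is an empty-backbone CRISPR binary vector of about 19.1 kb, built on pTrans210d and described as a "Dual Pol II" platform for rice genome editing with Mb3Cas12a. It has the architecture of an Agrobacterium T-DNA vector. The pVS1 oriV with its RepA and StaA proteins supports replication and stable maintenance in Agrobacterium. A ColE1/pBR322-type origin with the bom mobilisation region supports propagation in E. coli, with selection through the aphA-3 kanamycin resistance gene. Because the plasmid carries an intact ccdB toxin gene, it is maintained in a ccdB-tolerant strain.

Between the nopaline-type left and right border repeats lies the DNA intended for transfer into plant cells. Next to the left border, an enhanced CaMV 35S promoter drives the hygromycin phosphotransferase gene, which ends in the CaMV poly(A) signal and provides selection of transformed plant tissue. The maize polyubiquitin promoter is followed by a roughly 3.9 kb unannotated stretch that ends at the Arabidopsis HSP18.2 terminator. This position is consistent with the Mb3Cas12a coding sequence, although the annotation does not label it. Another unannotated region of about 1.5 kb follows. The "Dual Pol II" name suggests it holds a second Pol II promoter for the crRNA, but the record does not identify that promoter. Downstream are a hammerhead ribozyme fragment and a ccdB cassette with a partial ccdA. This layout suggests that the toxin cassette is a counter-selectable placeholder to be replaced by user-supplied crRNA sequences, and that ribozyme processing releases the guides from a Pol II transcript. The cloning sites are not stated. Leftover lac promoter, MCS and lacZα fragments are remnants of the backbone. Once guides are inserted, the vector is intended for single or multiplexed Cas12a editing in rice.
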