Features (pLannotate 1.2.2; 26 found; start..end, strand, type, name):
    336..737     +  CDS            Y4CG_SINFN (fragment): Protein inferred from homology: Swiss-Prot protein existence level 3. From Sinorhizobium fredii (strain NBRC 101917 / NGR234).
   1297..1926    +  CDS            pVS1 StaA: stability protein from the Pseudomonas plasmid pVS1 (Heeb et al., 2000)
   2355..3428    +  CDS            pVS1 RepA: replication protein from the Pseudomonas plasmid pVS1 (Heeb et al., 2000)
   3494..3688    +  rep_origin     pVS1 oriV: origin of replication for the Pseudomonas plasmid pVS1 (Heeb et al., 2000)
   3891..3930    +  CDS            rop (fragment): Rop protein, which maintains plasmids at low copy number; rop
   4032..4172    +  misc_feature   bom: basis of mobility region from pBR322
   4358..4946    -  rep_origin     ori: high-copy-number ColE1/pMB1/pBR322/pUC origin of replication
   6201..6270    +  ncRNA          RNA-OUT: Accession: RF00240 - RNA-OUT
   6371..7165    -  CDS            KanR: aminoglycoside phosphotransferase; aphA-3; confers resistance to kanamycin
   7590..7614    +  misc_feature   LB T-DNA repeat: left border repeat from nopaline C58 T-DNA
   7692..7866    -  polyA_signal   CaMV poly(A) signal: cauliflower mosaic virus polyadenylation signal
   7907..8932    -  CDS            HygR: aminoglycoside phosphotransferase from E. coli; aph(4)-Ia; confers resistance to hygromycin
   8999..9675    -  promoter       CaMV 35S promoter (enhanced): cauliflower mosaic virus 35S promoter with a duplicated enhancer region
   9765..9853    +  CDS            lacI (fragment): lac repressor; lacI; The lac repressor binds to the lac operator to inhibit transcription in E. coli. This inhibition can be relieved by adding lactose or isopropyl-β-D-thiogalactopyranoside (IPTG).
   9866..9887    +  protein_bind   CAP binding site: CAP binding activates transcription in the presence of cAMP. E. coli catabolite activator protein
   9902..9932    +  promoter       lac promoter: promoter for the E. coli lac operon
   9936..9958    +  protein_bind   lac operator (fragment): The lac repressor binds to the lac operator to inhibit transcription in E. coli. This inhibition can be relieved by adding lactose or isopropyl-β-D-thiogalactopyranoside (IPTG). lac repressor encoded by lacI
   9989..10014   +  misc_feature   MCS (fragment): pUC18/19 multiple cloning site
  10022..12011   +  promoter       Ubi promoter: maize polyubiquitin gene promoter
  15921..16169   +  terminator     HSP terminator: efficient transcription terminator from the Arabidopsis thaliana heat shock protein 18.2 gene (Nagaya et al., 2010)
  17733..17756   +  misc_RNA       sTRSV HHRz (fragment): hammerhead ribozyme from the tobacco ringspot virus satellite RNA (Khvorova et al., 2003)
  17801..18103   -  CDS            ccdB: CCDB_ECOLI - Also known as G, letB, letD. Experimental evidence at protein level: Swiss-Prot protein existence level 1. Toxic component of a type II toxin-antitoxin (TA) system, functioning in plasmid maintainence. Responsible for the post- segregational killing (PSK) of plasmid-free cells, also referred to as a plasmid addiction system. Half-life of over 2 hours. Cell killing by CcdB is accompanied by filamentation, defects in chromosome and plasmid segregation, defects in cell division, formation of anucleate cells, decreased DNA synthesis and plasmid loss. Interferes with the activity of DN
  18108..18266   -  CDS            ccdA (fragment): CCDA_ECO57 - Also known as H, letA. Experimental evidence at protein level: Swiss-Prot protein existence level 1. Antitoxin component of a type II toxin-antitoxin (TA) system which inhibits the post-segregational killing (PSK) of plasmid-free cells, also referred to as a plasmid addiction system. Binds to and blocks the activity of CcdB; will also remove bound CcdB protein from the CcdB-GyrA complex by forming a CcdA-CcdB complex, a process termed rejuvenation. Functions as a transcriptional corepressor for the ccdAB operon, repression also requires CcdB (By similarity). From Escherichia coli
  18357..18422   -  intron         PDK intron (fragment): pdk; modified pyruvate orthophosphate dikinase intron from Flaveria trinervia 3.0
  18852..19006   +  CDS            lacZα (fragment): LacZα fragment of β-galactosidase; lacZ fragment
  19072..19096   +  misc_feature   RB T-DNA repeat: right border repeat from nopaline C58 T-DNA
>Addgene plasmid #225595 | pGEL1024 | addgene full sequence | sequence record 456260 | Addgene NGS Result
GAGAAAAGAGCGTTTATTAGAATAATCGGATATTTAAAAGGGCGTGAAAAGGTTTATCCGTTCGTCCATT
TGTATGTGCATGCCAACCACAGGGTTCCCCTCGGGATCAAAGTACTTTGATCCAACCCCTCCGCTGCTAT
AGTGCAGTCGGCTTCTGACGTTCAGTGCAGCCGTCTTCTGAAAACGACATGTCGCACAAGTCCTAAGTTA
CGCGACAGGCTGCCGCCCTGCCCTTTTCCTGGCGTTTTCTTGTCGCGTGTTTTAGTCGCATAAAGTAGAA
TACTTGCGACTAGAACCGGAGACATTACGCCATGAACAAGAGCGCCGCCGCTGGCCTGCTGGGCTATGCC
CGCGTCAGCACCGACGACCAGGACTTGACCAACCAACGGGCCGAACTGCACGCGGCCGGCTGCACCAAGC
TGTTTTCCGAGAAGATCACCGGCACCAGGCGCGACCGCCCGGAGCTGGCCAGGATGCTTGACCACCTACG
CCCTGGCGACGTTGTGACAGTGACCAGGCTAGACCGCCTGGCCCGCAGCACCCGCGACCTACTGGACATT
GCCGAGCGCATCCAGGAGGCCGGCGCGGGCCTGCGTAGCCTGGCAGAGCCGTGGGCCGACACCACCACGC
CGGCCGGCCGCATGGTGTTGACCGTGTTCGCCGGCATTGCCGAGTTCGAGCGTTCCCTAATCATCGACCG
CACCCGGAGCGGGCGCGAGGCCGCCAAGGCCCGAGGCGTGAAGTTTGGCCCCCGCCCTACCCTCACCCCG
GCACAGATCGCGCACGCCCGCGAGCTGATCGACCAGGAAGGCCGCACCGTGAAAGAGGCGGCTGCACTGC
TTGGCGTGCATCGCTCGACCCTGTACCGCGCACTTGAGCGCAGCGAGGAAGTGACGCCCACCGAGGCCAG
GCGGCGCGGTGCCTTCCGTGAGGACGCATTGACCGAGGCCGACGCCCTGGCGGCCGCCGAGAATGAACGC
CAAGAGGAACAAGCATGAAACCGCACCAGGACGGCCAGGACGAACCGTTTTTCATTACCGAAGAGATCGA
GGCGGAGATGATCGCGGCCGGGTACGTGTTCGAGCCGCCCGCGCACGGCTCAACCGTGCGGCTGCATGAA
ATCCTGGCCGGTTTGTCTGATGCCAAGCTGGCGGCCTGGCCGGCCAGCTTGGCCGCTGAAGAAACCGAGC
GCCGCCGTCTAAAAAGGTGATGTGTATTTGAGTAAAACAGCTTGCGTCATGCGGTCGCTGCGTATATGAT
GCGATGAGTAAATAAACAAATACGCAAGGGGAACGCATGAAGGTTATCGCTGTACTTAACCAGAAAGGCG
GGTCAGGCAAGACGACCATCGCAACCCATCTAGCCCGCGCCCTGCAACTCGCCGGGGCCGATGTTCTGTT
AGTCGATTCCGATCCCCAGGGCAGTGCCCGCGATTGGGCGGCCGTGCGGGAAGATCAACCGCTAACCGTT
GTCGGCATCGACCGCCCGACGATTGACCGCGACGTGAAGGCCATCGGCCGGCGCGACTTCGTAGTGATCG
ACGGAGCGCCCCAGGCGGCGGACTTGGCTGTGTCCGCGATCAAGGCAGCCGACTTCGTGCTGATTCCGGT
GCAGCCAAGCCCTTACGACATATGGGCCACCGCCGACCTGGTGGAGCTGGTTAAGCAGCGCATTGAGGTC
ACGGATGGAAGGCTACAAGCGGCCTTTGTCGTGTCGCGGGCGATCAAAGGCACGCGCATCGGCGGTGAGG
TTGCCGAGGCGCTGGCCGGGTACGAGCTGCCCATTCTTGAGTCCCGTATCACGCAGCGCGTGAGCTACCC
AGGCACTGCCGCCGCCGGCACAACCGTTCTTGAATCAGAACCCGAGGGCGACGCTGCCCGCGAGGTCCAG
GCGCTGGCCGCTGAAATTAAATCAAAACTCATTTGAGTTAATGAGGTAAAGAGAAAATGAGCAAAAGCAC
AAACACGCTAAGTGCCGGCCGTCCGAGCGCACGCAGCAGCAAGGCTGCAACGTTGGCCAGCCTGGCAGAC
ACGCCAGCCATGAAGCGGGTCAACTTTCAGTTGCCGGCGGAGGATCACACCAAGCTGAAGATGTACGCGG
TACGCCAAGGCAAGACCATTACCGAGCTGCTATCTGAATACATCGCGCAGCTACCAGAGTAAATGAGCAA
ATGAATAAATGAGTAGATGAATTTTAGCGGCTAAAGGAGGCGGCATGGAAAATCAAGAACAACCAGGCAC
CGACGCCGTGGAATGCCCCATGTGTGGAGGAACGGGCGGTTGGCCAGGCGTAAGCGGCTGGGTTGCCTGC
CGGCCCTGCAATGGCACTGGAACCCCCAAGCCCGAGGAATCGGCGTGAGCGGTCGCAAACCATCCGGCCC
GGTACAAATCGGCGCGGCGCTGGGTGATGACCTGGTGGAGAAGTTGAAGGCCGCGCAGGCCGCCCAGCGG
CAACGCATCGAGGCAGAAGCACGCCCCGGTGAATCGTGGCAAGCGGCCGCTGATCGAATCCGCAAAGAAT
CCCGGCAACCGCCGGCAGCCGGTGCGCCGTCGATTAGGAAGCCGCCCAAGGGCGACGAGCAACCAGATTT
TTTCGTTCCGATGCTCTATGACGTGGGCACCCGCGATAGTCGCAGCATCATGGACGTGGCCGTTTTCCGT
CTGTCGAAGCGTGACCGACGAGCTGGCGAGGTGATCCGCTACGAGCTTCCAGACGGGCACGTAGAGGTTT
CCGCAGGGCCGGCCGGCATGGCCAGTGTGTGGGATTACGACCTGGTACTGATGGCGGTTTCCCATCTAAC
CGAATCCATGAACCGATACCGGGAAGGGAAGGGAGACAAGCCCGGCCGCGTGTTCCGTCCACACGTTGCG
GACGTACTCAAGTTCTGCCGGCGAGCCGATGGCGGAAAGCAGAAAGACGACCTGGTAGAAACCTGCATTC
GGTTAAACACCACGCACGTTGCCATGCAGCGTACGAAGAAGGCCAAGAACGGCCGCCTGGTGACGGTATC
CGAGGGTGAAGCCTTGATTAGCCGCTACAAGATCGTAAAGAGCGAAACCGGGCGGCCGGAGTACATCGAG
ATCGAGCTAGCTGATTGGATGTACCGCGAGATCACAGAAGGCAAGAACCCGGACGTGCTGACGGTTCACC
CCGATTACTTTTTGATCGATCCCGGCATCGGCCGTTTTCTCTACCGCCTGGCACGCCGCGCCGCAGGCAA
GGCAGAAGCCAGATGGTTGTTCAAGACGATCTACGAACGCAGTGGCAGCGCCGGAGAGTTCAAGAAGTTC
TGTTTCACCGTGCGCAAGCTGATCGGGTCAAATGACCTGCCGGAGTACGATTTGAAGGAGGAGGCGGGGC
AGGCTGGCCCGATCCTAGTCATGCGCTACCGCAACCTGATCGAGGGCGAAGCATCCGCCGGTTCCTAATG
TACGGAGCAGATGCTAGGGCAAATTGCCCTAGCAGGGGAAAAAGGTCGAAAAGGCCTCTTTCCTGTGGAT
AGCACGTACATTGGGAACCCAAAGCCGTACATTGGGAACCGGAACCCGTACATTGGGAACCCAAAGCCGT
ACATTGGGAACCGGTCACACATGTAAGTGACTGATATAAAAGAGAAAAAAGGCGATTTTTCCGCCTAAAA
CTCTTTAAAACTTATTAAAACTCTTAAAACCCGCCTGGCCTGTGCATAACTGTCTGGCCAGCGCACAGCC
CAAGAGCTGCAAAAAGCGCCTACCCTTCGGTCGCTGCGCTCCCTACGCCCCGCCGCTTCGCGTCGGCCTA
TCGCGGCCGCTGGCCGCTCAAAAATGGCTGGCCTACGGCCAGGCAATCTACCAGGGCGCGGACAAGCCGC
GCCGTCGCCACTCGACCGCCGGCGCCCACATCAAGGCACCCTGCCTCGCGCGTTTCGGTGATGACGGTGA
AAACCTCTGACACATGCAGCTCCCGGAAACGGTCACAGCTTGTCTGTAAGCGGATGCCGGGAGCAGACAA
GCCCGTCAGGGCGCGTCAGCGGGTGTTGGCGGGTGTCGGGGCGCAGCCATGACCCAGTCACGTAGCGATA
GCGGAGTGTATACTGGCTTAACTATGCGGCATCAGAGCAGATTGTACTGAGAGTGCACCATATGCGGTGT
GAAATACCGCACAGATGCGTAAGGAGAAAATACCGCATCAGGCCCTCTTCCGCTTCCTCGCTCACTGACT
CGCTGCGCTCGGTCGTTCGGCTGCGGCGAGCGGTATCAGCTCACTCAAAGGCGGTAATACGGTTATCCAC
AGAATCAGGGGATAACGCAGGAAAGAACATGTGAGCAAAAGGCCAGCAAAAGGCCAGGAACCGTAAAAAG
GCCGCGTTGCTGGCGTTTTTCCATAGGCTCCGCCCCCCTGACGAGCATCACAAAAATCGACGCTCAAGTC
AGAGGTGGCGAAACCCGACAGGACTATAAAGATACCAGGCGTTTCCCCCTGGAAGCTCCCTCGTGCGCTC
TCCTGTTCCGACCCTGCCGCTTACCGGATACCTGTCCGCCTTTCTCCCTTCGGGAAGCGTGGCGCTTTCT
CATAGCTCACGCTGTAGGTATCTCAGTTCGGTGTAGGTCGTTCGCTCCAAGCTGGGCTGTGTGCACGAAC
CCCCCGTTCAGCCCGACCGCTGCGCCTTATCCGGTAACTATCGTCTTGAGTCCAACCCGGTAAGACACGA
CTTATCGCCACTGGCAGCAGCCACTGGTAACAGGATTAGCAGAGCGAGGTATGTAGGCGGTGCTACAGAG
TTCTTGAAGTGGTGGCCTAACTACGGCTACACTAGAAGGACAGTATTTGGTATCTGCGCTCTGCTGAAGC
CAGTTACCTTCGGAAAAAGAGTTGGTAGCTCTTGATCCGGCAAACAAACCACCGCTGGTAGCGGTGGTTT
TTTTGTTTGCAAGCAGCAGATTACGCGCAGAAAAAAAGGATCTCAAGAAGATCCTTTGATCTTTTCTACG
GGGTCTGACGCTCAGTGCTGAGAGATCCCCTCATAATTTCCCCAAAGCGTAACCATGTGTGAATAAATTT
TGAGCTAGTAGGGTTGCAGCCACGAGTAAGTCTTCCCTTGTTATTGTGTAGCCAGAATGCCGCAAAACTT
CCATGCCTAAGCGAACTGTTGAGAGTACGTTTCGATTTCTGACTGTGTTAGCCTGGAAGTGCTTGTCCCA
ACCTTGTTTCTGAGCATGAACGCCCGCAAGCCAACATGTTAGTTGAAGCATCAGGGCGATTAGCAGCATG
ATATCAAAACGCTCTGAGCTGCTCGTTCGGCTATGGCGTAGGCCTAGTCCGTAGGCAGGACTTTTCAAGT
CTCGGAAGGTTTCTTCAATCTGCATTCGCTTCGAATAGATATTAACAAGTTGTTTGGGTGTTCGAATTTC
AACAGGTAAGTTAGTTGCTAGAATCCATGGCTCCTTTGCCGACGCTGAGTAGATTTTAGGTGACGGGTGG
TGACAATGAGTCCGTGTCGAGCGCTGATTTTTTCGGCCTTTAGAGCGAGATTTATACAATAGAATTTGGC
ATGAGATTGGATTGCTTTTAGTCAGCCTCTTATAGCCTAAAGTCTTTGAGTGACTAGATGACATATCATG
TAAGTTGCTGATAGGTTTCCAGTTTTCCGCTCCTAGGTCTGCATATTGTACTTTTCCTCTTACTCGACTT
AACCAGTACCAACCCAGCTTCTCAACGGATTTATACCATGGCACTTTAAAGCCAGCATCACTGACAATGA
GCGGTGTGGTGTTACTCGGTAGAATGCTCGCAAGGTCGGCTAGAAATTGGTCATGAGCTTTCTTTGAACA
TTGCTCTGAAAGCGGGAACGCTTTCTCATAAAGAGTAACAGAACGACCGTGTAGTGCGACTGAAGCTCGC
AATACCATAAGCCGTTTTTGCTCACGGATATCAGACCAGTCAACAAGTACAATGGGCATCGTATTGCCCG
AACAGATAAAGCTAGCATGCCAACGGTATACAGCGAGTCGCTCTTTGTGGAGGTGACGATTACCTAACAA
TCGGTCGATTCGTTTGATGTTATGTTTTGTTCTCGCTTTGGTTGGCAGGTTACGGCCAAGTTCGGTAAGA
GTGAGAGTTTTACAGTCAAGTAAGGCGTGGCAAGCCAACGTTAAGCTGTTGAGTCGTTTTAAGTGTAATT
CGGGGCAGAATTGGTAAAGAGAGTCGTGTAAAATATCGAGTTCGCACATTTTGTTGTCTGATTATTGATT
TTTGGCGAAACCATTTGATCATATGACAAGATGTGTATCTACCTTAACTTAATGATTTTGATAAAAATCA
TTAGGGGATTCATCAGCGCTCAGTGGAACGAAAACTCACGTTAAGGGATTTTGGTCATGCATTCTAGGTA
CTAAAACAATTCATCCAGTAAAATATAATATTTTATTTTCTCCCAATCAGGCTTGATCCCCAGTAAGTCA
AAAAATAGCTCGACATACTGTTCTTCCCCGATATCCTCCCTGATCGACCGGACGCAGAAGGCAATGTCAT
ACCACTTGTCCGCCCTGCCGCTTCTCCCAAGATCAATAAAGCCACTTACTTTGCCATCTTTCACAAAGAT
GTTGCTGTCTCCCAGGTCGCCGTGGGAAAAGACAAGTTCCTCTTCGGGCTTTTCCGTCTTTAAAAAATCA
TACAGCTCGCGCGGATCTTTAAATGGAGTGTCTTCTTCCCAGTTTTCGCAATCCACATCGGCCAGATCGT
TATTCAGTAAGTAATCCAATTCGGCTAAGCGGCTGTCTAAGCTATTCGTATAGGGACAATCCGATATGTC
GATGGAGTGAAAGAGCCTGATGCACTCCGCATACAGCTCGATAATCTTTTCAGGGCTTTGTTCATCTTCA
TACTCTTCCGAGCAAAGGACGCCATCGGCCTCACTCATGAGCAGATTGCTCCAGCCATCATGCCGTTCAA
AGTGCAGGACCTTTGGAACAGGCAGCTTTCCTTCCAGCCATAGCATCATGTCCTTTTCCCGTTCCACATC
ATAGGTGGTCCCTTTATACCGGCTGTCCGTCATTTTTAAATATAGGTTTTCATTTTCTCCCACCAGCTTA
TATACCTTAGCAGGAGACATTCCTTCCGTATCTTTTACGCAGCGGTATTTTTCGATCAGTTTTTTCAATT
CCGGTGATATTCTCATTTTAGCCATTTATTATTTCCTTCCTCTTTTCTACAGTATTTAAAGATACCCCAA
GAAGCTAATTATAACAAGACGAACTCCAATTCACTGTTCCTTGCATTCTAAAACCTTAAATACCAGAAAA
CAGCTTTTTCAAAGTTGTTTTCAAAGTTGGCGTATAACATAGTATCGACGGAGCCGATTTTGAAACCGCG
GTGATCACAGGCAGCAACGCTCTGTCATCGTTACAATCAACATGCTACCCTCCGCGAGATCATCCGTGTT
TCAAACCCGGCAGCTTAGTTGCCGTTCTTCCGAATAGCATCGGTAACATGAGCAAAGTCTGCCGCCTTAC
AACGGCTCTCCCGCTGACGCCGTCCCGGACTGATGGGCTGCCTGTATCGAGTGGTGATTTTGTGCCGAGC
TGCCGGTCGGGGAGCTGTTGGCTGGCTGGTGGCAGGATATATTGTGGTGTAAACAAATTGACGCTTAGAC
AACTTAATAACACATTGCGGACGTTTTTAATGTACTGAATTAACGCCGAATTAATTCGGGGGATCTGGAT
TTTAGTACTGGATTTTGGTTTTAGGAATTAGAAATTTTATTGATAGAAGTATTTTACAAATACAAATACA
TACTAAGGGTTTCTTATATGCTCAACACATGAGCGAAACCCTATAGGAACCCTAATTCCCTTATCTGGGA
ACTACTCACACATTATTATGGAGAAACTCGAGCTTGTCGATCGACAGATCCCGGTCGGCATCTACTCTAT
TTCTTTGCCCTCGGACGAGTGCTGGGGCGTCGGTTTCCACTATCGGCGAGTACTTCTACACAGCCATCGG
TCCAGACGGCCGCGCTTCTGCGGGCGATTTGTGTACGCCCGACAGTCCCGGCTCCGGATCGGACGATTGC
GTCGCATCGACCCTGCGCCCAAGCTGCATCATCGAAATTGCCGTCAACCAAGCTCTGATAGAGTTGGTCA
AGACCAATGCGGAGCATATACGCCCGGAGTCGTGGCGATCCTGCAAGCTCCGGATGCCTCCGCTCGAAGT
AGCGCGTCTGCTGCTCCATACAAGCCAACCACGGCCTCCAGAAGAAGATGTTGGCGACCTCGTATTGGGA
ATCCCCGAACATCGCCTCGCTCCAGTCAATGACCGCTGTTATGCGGCCATTGTCCGTCAGGACATTGTTG
GAGCCGAAATCCGCGTGCACGAGGTGCCGGACTTCGGGGCAGTCCTCGGCCCAAAGCATCAGCTCATCGA
GAGCCTGCGCGACGGACGCACTGACGGTGTCGTCCATCACAGTTTGCCAGTGATACACATGGGGATCAGC
AATCGCGCATATGAAATCACGCCATGTAGTGTATTGACCGATTCCTTGCGGTCCGAATGGGCCGAACCCG
CTCGTCTGGCTAAGATCGGCCGCAGCGATCGCATCCATGGCCTCCGCGACCGGCTGCAGAACAGCGGGCA
GTTCGGTTTCAGGCAGGTCTTGCAACGTGACACCCTGTGCACGGCGGGAGATGCAATAGGTCAGGCTCTC
GCTGAATTCCCCAATGTCAAGCACTTCCGGAATCGGGAGCGCGGCCGATGCAAAGTGCCGATAAACATAA
CGATCTTTGTAGAAACCATCGGCGCAGCTATTTACCCGCAGGACATATCCACGCCCTCCTACATCGAAGC
TGAAAGCACGAGATTCTTCGCCCTCCGAGAGCTGCATCAGGTCGGACACGCTGTCGAACTTTTCGATCAG
AAACTTCTCGACAGACGTCGCGGTGAGTTCAGGCTTTTTCATATCTCATTGCCCCCCGGATCTGCGAAAG
CTCGAGAGAGATAGATTTGTAGAGAGAGACTGGTGATTTCAGCGTGTCCTCTCCAAATGAAATGAACTTC
CTTATATAGAGGAAGGGTCTTGCGAAGGATAGTGGGATTGTGCGTCATCCCTTACGTCAGTGGAGATATC
ACATCAATCCACTTGCTTTGAAGACGTGGTTGGAACGTCTTCTTTTTCCACGATGCTCCTCGTGGGTGGG
GGTCCATCTTTGGGACCACTGTCGGCAGAGGCATCTTGAACGATAGCCTTTCCTTTATCGCAATGATGGC
ATTTGTAGGTGCCACCTTCCTTTTCTACTGTCCTTTTGATGAAGTGACAGATAGCTGGGCAATGGAATCC
GAGGAGGTTTCCCGATATTACCCTTTGTTGAAAAGTCTCAATAGCCCTTTGGTCTTCTGAGACTGTATCT
TTGATATTCTTGGAGTAGACGAGAGTGTCGTGCTCCACCATGTTCACATCAATCCACTTGCTTTGAAGAC
GTGGTTGGAACGTCTTCTTTTTCCACGATGCTCCTCGTGGGTGGGGGTCCATCTTTGGGACCACTGTCGG
CAGAGGCATCTTGAACGATAGCCTTTCCTTTATCGCAATGATGGCATTTGTAGGTGCCACCTTCCTTTTC
TACTGTCCTTTTGATGAAGTGACAGATAGCTGGGCAATGGAATCCGAGGAGGTTTCCCGATATTACCCTT
TGTTGAAAAGTCTCAATAGCCCTTTGGTCTTCTGAGACTGTATCTTTGATATTCTTGGAGTAGACGAGAG
TGTCGTGCTCCACCATGTTGGCAAGCTGCTCTAGCCAATACGCAAACCGCCTCTCCCCGCGCGTTGGCCG
ATTCATTAATGCAGCTGGCACGACAGGTTTCCCGACTGGAAAGCGGGCAGTGAGCGCAACGCAATTAATG
TGAGTTAGCTCACTCATTAGGCACCCCAGGCTTTACACTTTATGCTTCCGGCTCGTATGTTGTGTGGAAT
TGTGAGCGGATAACAATTTCACACAGGAAACAGCTATGACATGATTACGAATTCGAGCTCGGTACCCGGG
GATCGGCGCGCCTGCAGTGCAGCGTGACCCGGTCGTGCCCCTCTCTAGAGATAATGAGCATTGCATGTCT
AAGTTATAAAAAATTACCACATATTTTTTTTGTCACACTTGTTTGAAGTGCAGTTTATCTATCTTTATAC
ATATATTTAAACTTTACTCTACGAATAATATAATCTATAGTACTACAATAATATCAGTGTTTTAGAGAAT
CATATAAATGAACAGTTAGACATGGTCTAAAGGACAATTGAGTATTTTGACAACAGGACTCTACAGTTTT
ATCTTTTTAGTGTGCATGTGTTCTCCTTTTTTTTTGCAAATAGCTTCACCTATATAATACTTCATCCATT
TTATTAGTACATCCATTTAGGGTTTAGGGTTAATGGTTTTTATAGACTAATTTTTTTAGTACATCTATTT
TATTCTATTTTAGCCTCTAAATTAAGAAAACTAAAACTCTATTTTAGTTTTTTTATTTAATAATTTAGAT
ATAAAATAGAATAAAATAAAGTGACTAAAAATTAAACAAATACCCTTTAAGAAATTAAAAAAACTAAGGA
AACATTTTTCTTGTTTCGAGTAGATAATGCCAGCCTGTTAAACGCCGTCGACGAGTCTAACGGACACCAA
CCAGCGAACCAGCAGCGTCGCGTCGGGCCAAGCGAAGCAGACGGCACGGCATCTCTGTCGCTGCCTCTGG
ACCCCTCTCGAGAGTTCCGCTCCACCGTTGGACTTGCTCCGCTGTCGGCATCCAGAAATTGCGTGGCGGA
GCGGCAGACGTGAGCCGGCACGGCAGGCGGCCTCCTCCTCCTCTCACGGCACCGGCAGCTACGGGGGATT
CCTTTCCCACCGCTCCTTCGCTTTCCCTTCCTCGCCCGCCGTAATAAATAGACACCCCCTCCACACCCTC
TTTCCCCAACCTCGTGTTGTTCGGAGCGCACACACACACAACCAGATCTCCCCCAAATCCACCCGTCGGC
ACCTCCGCTTCAAGGTACGCCGCTCGTCCTCCCCCCCCCCCTCTCTACCTTCTCTAGATCGGCGTTCCGG
TCCATGGTTAGGGCCCGGTAGTTCTACTTCTGTTCATGTTTGTGTTAGATCCGTGTTTGTGTTAGATCCG
TGCTGCTAGCGTTCGTACACGGATGCGACCTGTACGTCAGACACGTTCTGATTGCTAACTTGCCAGTGTT
TCTCTTTGGGGAATCCTGGGATGGCTCTAGCCGTTCCGCAGACGGGATCGATTTCATGATTTTTTTTGTT
TCGTTGCATAGGGTTTGGTTTGCCCTTTTCCTTTATTTCAATATATGCCGTGCACTTGTTTGTCGGGTCA
TCTTTTCATGCTTTTTTTTGTCTTGGTTGTGATGATGTGGTCTGGTTGGGCGGTCGTTCTAGATCGGAGT
AGAATTAATTCTGTTTCAAACTACCTGGTGGATTTATTAATTTTGGATCTGTATGTGTGTGCCATACATA
TTCATAGTTACGAATTGAAGATGATGGATGGAAATATCGATCTAGGATAGGTATACATGTTGATGCGGGT
TTTACTGATGCATATACAGAGATGCTTTTTGTTCGCTTGGTTGTGATGATGTGGTGTGGTTGGGCGGTCG
TTCATTCGTTCTAGATCGGAGTAGAATACTGTTTCAAACTACCTGGTGTATTTATTAATTTTGGAACTGT
ATGTGTGTGTCATACATCTTCATAGTTACGAGTTTAAGATGGATGGAAATATCGATCTAGGATAGGTATA
CATGTTGATGTGGGTTTTACTGATGCATATACATGATGGCATATGCAGCATCTATTCATATGCTCTAACC
TTGAGTACCTATCTATTATAATAAACAAGTATGTTTTATAATTATTTTGATCTTGATATACTTGGATGAT
GGCATATGCAGCAGCTATATGTGGATTTTTTTAGCCCTGCCTTCATACGCTATTTATTTGCTTGGTACTG
TTTCTTTTGTCGATGCTCACCCTGTTGTTTGGTGTTACTTCCTGCAGGCCGCCATGGCTCCTAAGAAGAA
GCGGAAGGTTGGTATTCACGGGGTGCCTGCGGCTCTCTTCCAGGACTTCACCCACCTCTACCCACTGTCC
AAGACAGTGCGGTTCGAGCTGAAGCCTATCGGCAAGACCCTCGAGCACATTCATGCCAAGAACTTCCTCA
ATCAGGACGAGACAATGGCCGATATGTACCAGAAGGTCAAGGCGATCCTGGACGATTACCATAGGGACTT
CATTGCCGATATGATGGGCGAGGTGAAGCTCACCAAGCTGGCGGAGTTCTACGATGTCTACCTGAAGTTC
CGCAAGAACCCAAAGGACGATGGCCTCCAGAAGCAGCTCAAGGACCTCCAGGCCGTGCTGCGGAAGGAGA
TCGTCAAGCCTATTGGCAATGGCGGCAAGTACAAGGCCGGCTACGATAGGCTGTTCGGCGCGAAGCTCTT
CAAGGACGGCAAGGAGCTCGGCGATCTGGCCAAGTTCGTGATTGCCCAGGAGGGAGAGTCCAGCCCTAAG
CTCGCCCACCTGGCGCATTTCGAGAAGTTCTCAACCTACTTCACAGGCTTCCACGACAACAGGAAGAATA
TGTACTCTGACGAGGATAAGCACACCGCCATCGCGTACCGGCTGATTCATGAGAACCTCCCGAGGTTCAT
TGATAATCTCCAGATCCTGGCCACCATTAAGCAGAAGCATTCCGCGCTGTACGACCAGATCATTAACGAG
CTCACAGCCAGCGGCCTCGATGTCTCACTGGCGTCTCACCTCGACGGCTACCATAAGCTCCTGACACAGG
AGGGCATCACCGCCTACAATACACTCCTGGGCGGCATTTCAGGAGAGGCCGGCAGCCGCAAGATCCAGGG
CATTAACGAGCTCATCAATTCACACCATAACCAGCACTGCCATAAGTCTGAGAGGATCGCCAAGCTCCGC
CCGCTGCACAAGCAGATTCTGTCCGATGGCATGGGCGTGTCCTTCCTCCCAAGCAAGTTCGCCGACGATA
GCGAGGTGTGCCAGGCGGTCAACGAGTTCTACCGGCATTACGCCGACGTGTTCGCGAAGGTCCAGTCCCT
CTTCGATGGCTTCGACGATTACCAGAAGGACGGCATCTACGTCGAGTACAAGAACCTCAATGAGCTGAGC
AAGCAGGCCTTCGGCGATTTCGCCCTCCTGGGCAGGGTGCTGGATGGATACTACGTCGATGTGGTCAATC
CGGAGTTCAACGAGCGCTTCGCCAAGGCGAAGACCGATAACGCCAAGGCGAAGCTCACAAAGGAGAAGGA
CAAGTTCATTAAGGGAGTGCACTCACTGGCCAGCCTGGAGCAGGCCATTGAGCACTACACCGCCAGGCAT
GACGATGAGTCAGTGCAGGCCGGCAAGCTGGGACAGTACTTCAAGCATGGCCTCGCCGGCGTGGACAACC
CAATCCAGAAGATTCACAACAATCATAGCACAATCAAGGGCTTCCTCGAGCGGGAGCGCCCGGCCGGCGA
GAGGGCCCTGCCAAAGATCAAGTCCGATAAGTCTCCAGAGATTCGGCAGCTGAAGGAACTCCTGGACAAC
GCCCTCAATGTCGCCCACTTCGCGAAGCTCCTGACCACAAAGACCACACTCCATAATCAGGATGGCAACT
TCTACGGCGAGTTCGGCGCGCTGTACGACGAGCTCGCCAAGATCGCGACCCTGTACAACAAGGTGCGCGA
TTACCTCTCACAGAAGCCTTTCTCTACCGAGAAGTACAAGCTCAACTTCGGCAATCCGACACTCCTGAAT
GGCTGGGACCTGAACAAGGAGAAGGATAATTTCGGCGTCATCCTGCAGAAGGACGGCTGCTACTACCTCG
CCCTCCTGGATAAGGCGCACAAGAAGGTGTTCGACAACGCCCCGAATACAGGCAAGAGCGTCTACCAGAA
GATGATCTACAAGCTCCTGCCGGGCCCAAACAAGATGCTGCCAAAGGTGTTCTTCGCGAAGTCCAACCTC
GATTACTACAATCCTAGCGCCGAGCTCCTGGACAAGTACGCGCAGGGCACCCACAAGAAGGGCGACAACT
TCAATCTGAAGGATTGCCATGCCCTCATCGACTTCTTCAAGGCGGGCATTAATAAGCACCCGGAGTGGCA
GCATTTCGGCTTCAAGTTCTCCCCAACATCATCTTACCAGGACCTCAGCGATTTCTACCGCGAGGTGGAG
CCACAGGGCTACCAGGTGAAGTTCGTGGACATCAACGCCGATTACATTAATGAGCTCGTCGAGCAGGGCC
AGCTCTACCTGTTCCAGATCTACAACAAGGATTTCTCCCCAAAGGCCCACGGCAAGCCTAATCTCCATAC
CCTGTACTTCAAGGCGCTGTTCAGCGAGGACAACCTCGTGAATCCTATCTACAAGCTCAACGGCGAGGCC
GAGATTTTCTACCGGAAGGCGTCCCTGGATATGAACGAGACAACAATTCACAGGGCCGGCGAGGTGCTCG
AGAACAAGAATCCTGACAACCCGAAGAAGCGCCAGTTCGTCTACGACATCATTAAGGATAAGCGGTACAC
ACAGGATAAGTTCATGCTCCATGTGCCGATCACCATGAATTTCGGCGTCCAGGGCATGACAATTAAGGAG
TTCAATAAGAAGGTGAACCAGTCAATCCAGCAGTACGATGAGGTGAACGTCATTGGAATTGATCGCGGCG
AGAGGCACCTCCTGTACCTCACCGTCATCAATTCTAAGGGCGAGATTCTGGAGCAGAGGTCACTCAACGA
TATCACCACAGCCTCTGCGAATGGCACACAGATGACCACACCATACCATAAGATCCTGGACAAGAGGGAG
ATTGAGAGGCTCAATGCCCGGGTGGGATGGGGCGAGATCGAGACAATCAAGGAGCTGAAGTCAGGCTACC
TCTCTCACGTGGTCCATCAGATCAGCCAGCTCATGCTGAAGTACAACGCCATTGTGGTCCTCGAGGACCT
GAATTTCGGCTTCAAGCGGGGCAGGTTCAAGGTGGAGAAGCAGATCTACCAGAACTTCGAGAATGCGCTG
ATTAAGAAGCTCAACCACCTCGTCCTGAAGGATAAGGCCGACGATGAGATCGGCTCATACAAGAATGCGC
TCCAGCTGACCAACAATTTCACAGACCTGAAGTCTATCGGCAAGCAGACCGGCTTCCTCTTCTACGTGCC
TGCCTGGAACACCTCAAAGATTGATCCGGAGACAGGCTTCGTGGACCTCCTGAAGCCTCGCTACGAGAAC
ATTGCCCAGTCTCAGGCGTTCTTCGGCAAGTTCGATAAGATCTGCTACAATGCGGACCGGGGCTACTTCG
AGTTCCACATTGATTACGCCAAGTTCAACGACAAGGCGAAGAATTCCAGGCAGATCTGGAAGATTTGCAG
CCATGGCGATAAGCGCTACGTGTACGACAAGACCGCCAACCAGAATAAGGGCGCGACAATCGGCGTGAAC
GTCAATGATGAGCTCAAGTCACTGTTCACCCGGTACCACATTAACGACAAGCAGCCAAATCTCGTCATGG
ATATCTGCCAGAACAATGACAAGGAGTTCCATAAGTCTCTGATGTACCTCCTGAAGACACTCCTGGCCCT
CAGGTACTCAAACGCCTCCAGCGACGAGGATTTCATCCTCTCTCCTGTGGCCAACGATGAGGGCGTCTTC
TTCAATTCAGCACTGGCCGATGATACACAGCCACAGAATGCGGATGCCAACGGCGCATACCACATTGCCC
TCAAGGGCCTGTGGCTCCTGAATGAGCTCAAGAACTCAGACGATCTGAACAAGGTGAAGCTCGCCATTGA
CAATCAGACATGGCTGAATTTCGCGCAGAACCGCAAGCGTCCTGCTGCCACCAAAAAGGCCGGACAGGCT
AAGAAAAAGAAGTGAACGCGTACTCGAGTATATGAAGATGAAGATGAAATATTTGGTGTGTCAAATAAAA
AGCTTGTGTGCTTAAGTTTGTGTTTTTTTCTTGGCTTGTTGTGTTATGAATTTGTGGCTTTTTCTAATAT
TAAATGAATGTAAGATCACATTATAATGAATAAACAAATGTTTCTATAATCCATTGTGAATGTTTTGTTG
GATCTCTTCTGCAGCATATAACTACTGTATGTGCTATGGTATGGACTATGGAATATGATTAAAGATAAGG
AGCTCGGACGGCGCGCCCACATCAGTCTCTGCACAAAGTGCATCCTGGGCTGCTTCAATTATAAAGCCCC
ATTCACCACATTTGCTAGATAGTCGAAAAGCACCATCAATATTGAGCTTCAGGTATTTTTGGTTGTGTTG
TGGTTGGATTGATTCTAATATATACCAAATCAATATAATTCACTACCAAAATATACCATAGCCATCACAA
CTTTATTAATTTTGGTAGCTTAAGATGGTATATATAATAACCAATTAACAACTGATTCTAATTTTACTAC
GGCCCAGTATCTACCAATACAAAACAACGAGTATGTTTTCTTCCGTCGTAATCGTACACAGTACAAAAAA
ACCTGGCCAGCCTTTCTTGGGCTGGGGCTCTCTTTCGAAAGGTCACAAAACGTACACGGCAGTAACGCCG
CTTCGCTGCGTGTTAACGGCCACCAACCCCGCCGTGAGCAAACGGCATCAGCTTTCCACCTCCTCGATAT
CTCCGCGGCGCCGTCTGGACCCGCCCCCTTTCCGTTCCTTTCTTTCCTTCTCGCGTTTGCGTGGTGGGGA
CGGACTCCCCAAACCGCCTCTCCCTCTCTTTATTTGTCTATATTCTCACTGGGCCCCACCCACCGCACCC
CTGGGCCCACTCACGAGTCCCCCCCTCCCCACCTATAAATACCCCACCCCCTCCTCGCCTCTTCCTCCAT
CAATCGAATCCCCAAAATCGCAGAGAAAAAAAAATCTCCCCTCGAAGCGAAGCGTCGAATCGCCTTCTCA
AGGTATGCGATTTTCTGATCCTCTCCGTTCCTCGCGTTTGATTTGATTTCCCGGCCTGTTCGTGATTGTG
AGATGTTGTTGTTAGTCTCCGTTTTGCGATCTGTGGTAGATTTGAACAGGGTTAGATGGGGTTCGCGTGG
TATGCTGGATCTGTGATTATGAGCGATGCTGTTCGTGGTCCAAGTATTTATTGGTTCGGATCTAGAAGTA
GAACTGTGCTAGGGTTGTGATTTGTTCCGATCTGTTCAATCAGTAGGATTTAGTCTCTGTTTTTCTCGTT
GATCCAAGTAGCAGCTTCAGGTATATTTTGCTTAGGTTGTTTTTGATTCAGTCCCTCTAGTTGCATAGAT
TCTACTCTGTTCATGTTTAATCTAAGGGCTGCGTCTTGTTGATTAGTGATTACATAGCATAGCTTTCAGG
ATATTTTACTTGCTTATGCCTATCTTATCAACTGTTGCACCTGTAAATTCTAGCCTATGTTAATTAACCT
GCCTTATGTGCTCTCGGGATAGTGCTAGTAGTTATTGAATCAGTTTGCCGATGGAATTCTAGTAGTTCAT
AGACCTGCAGATTATTTTTGTGAACTCGAGCACGGTGCGACTCTCTATTTTGTTAGGTCACTGTTGGTGT
TGATAGGTACACTGATGTTATTGTGGTTTAGATCGTGTATCTAACATATTGGAATAATTTGATTGACTGA
TTTCTGCTGTACTTGCTTGGTATTGTTATAATTTCATGTTCATAGTTGCTGACCATGCTTCGGTAATTGT
GTGTGCAGCCTGCAGGAAATTACTGATGAGTCCGTGAGGACGAAACGAGTAAGCTCGTCTAATTTCTACT
GTTTGTAGATGGAGACCTTATATTCCCCAGAACATCAGGTTAATGGCGTTTTTGATGTCATTTTCGCGGT
GGCTGAGATCAGCCACTTCTTCCCCGATAACGGAAACCGGCACACTGGCCATATCGGTGGTCATCATGCG
CCAGCTTTCATCCCCGATATGCACCACCGGGTAAAGTTCACGGGAGACTTTATCTGACAGCAGACGTGCA
CTGGCCAGGGGGATCACCATCCGTCGCCCGGGCGTGTCAATAATATCACTCTGTACATCCACAAACAGAC
GATAACGGCTCTCTCTTTTATAGGTGTAAACCTTAAACTGCATTTCACCAGCCCCTGTTCTCGTCAGCAA
AAGAGCCGTTCATTTCAATAAACCGGGCGACCTCAGCCATCCCTTCCTGATTTTCCGCTTTCCAGCGTTC
GGCACGCAGACGACGGGCTTCATTCTGCATGGTTGTGCTTACCAGACCGGAGATATTGACATCATATATG
CCTTGAGCAACTGATAGCTGTCGCTGTCAACTGTCACTGTAATACGCTGCTTCATAGCATACCTCTTTTT
GACATACTTCGGGTATACATATCAGTATATATTCTTATACCGCAAAAATCAGCGCGCAAATACGCATACT
GTTATCTGGCTTGGTCTCAGGCCGGCATGGTCCCAGCCTCCTCGCTGGCGCCGGCTGGGCAACATGCTTC
GGCATGGCGAATGGGACACTCGAGTCCTAGACTTGTCCATCTTCTGGATTGGCCAAGTTAATTAATGTAT
GAAATAAAAGGATGCACACATAGTGACATGCTAATCACTATAATGTGGGCATCAAAGTTGTGTGTTATGT
GTAATTACTAATTATCTGAATAAGAGAAAGAGATCATCCATATTTCTTATCCTAAATGAATGTCACGTGT
CTTTATAATTCTTTGATGAACCAGATGCATTTTATTAACCAATTCCATATACATATAAATATTAATCATA
TATAATTAATATCAATTGGGTTAGCAAAACAAATCTAGTCTAGGTGTGTTTTGCGAGCTCCCGGGGCGCG
CCGATATCGAGCTCAGTGTGGCACTGGCCGTCGTTTTACAACGTCGTGACTGGGAAAACCCTGGCGTTAC
CCAACTTAATCGCCTTGCAGCACATCCCCCTTTCGCCAGCTGGCGTAATAGCGAAGAGGCCCGCACCGAT
CGCCCTTCCCAACAGTTGCGCAGCCTGAATGGCGAATGCTAGAGCAGCTTGAGCTTGGATCAGATTGTCG
TTTCCCGCCTTCAGTTTAAACTATCAGTGTTTGACAGGATATATTGGCGGGTAAACCTAA
