>Addgene plasmid #225595 | pGEL1024 | depositor partial sequence | sequence record 442125 | Mb3Cas12a sequence for pGEL1024
CTCTTCCAGGACTTCACCCACCTCTACCCACTGTCCAAGACAGTGCGGTTCGAGCTGAAGCCTATCGGCA
AGACCCTCGAGCACATTCATGCCAAGAACTTCCTCAATCAGGACGAGACAATGGCCGATATGTACCAGAA
GGTCAAGGCGATCCTGGACGATTACCATAGGGACTTCATTGCCGATATGATGGGCGAGGTGAAGCTCACC
AAGCTGGCGGAGTTCTACGATGTCTACCTGAAGTTCCGCAAGAACCCAAAGGACGATGGCCTCCAGAAGC
AGCTCAAGGACCTCCAGGCCGTGCTGCGGAAGGAGATCGTCAAGCCTATTGGCAATGGCGGCAAGTACAA
GGCCGGCTACGATAGGCTGTTCGGCGCGAAGCTCTTCAAGGACGGCAAGGAGCTCGGCGATCTGGCCAAG
TTCGTGATTGCCCAGGAGGGAGAGTCCAGCCCTAAGCTCGCCCACCTGGCGCATTTCGAGAAGTTCTCAA
CCTACTTCACAGGCTTCCACGACAACAGGAAGAATATGTACTCTGACGAGGATAAGCACACCGCCATCGC
GTACCGGCTGATTCATGAGAACCTCCCGAGGTTCATTGATAATCTCCAGATCCTGGCCACCATTAAGCAG
AAGCATTCCGCGCTGTACGACCAGATCATTAACGAGCTCACAGCCAGCGGCCTCGATGTCTCACTGGCGT
CTCACCTCGACGGCTACCATAAGCTCCTGACACAGGAGGGCATCACCGCCTACAATACACTCCTGGGCGG
CATTTCAGGAGAGGCCGGCAGCCGCAAGATCCAGGGCATTAACGAGCTCATCAATTCACACCATAACCAG
CACTGCCATAAGTCTGAGAGGATCGCCAAGCTCCGCCCGCTGCACAAGCAGATTCTGTCCGATGGCATGG
GCGTGTCCTTCCTCCCAAGCAAGTTCGCCGACGATAGCGAGGTGTGCCAGGCGGTCAACGAGTTCTACCG
GCATTACGCCGACGTGTTCGCGAAGGTCCAGTCCCTCTTCGATGGCTTCGACGATTACCAGAAGGACGGC
ATCTACGTCGAGTACAAGAACCTCAATGAGCTGAGCAAGCAGGCCTTCGGCGATTTCGCCCTCCTGGGCA
GGGTGCTGGATGGATACTACGTCGATGTGGTCAATCCGGAGTTCAACGAGCGCTTCGCCAAGGCGAAGAC
CGATAACGCCAAGGCGAAGCTCACAAAGGAGAAGGACAAGTTCATTAAGGGAGTGCACTCACTGGCCAGC
CTGGAGCAGGCCATTGAGCACTACACCGCCAGGCATGACGATGAGTCAGTGCAGGCCGGCAAGCTGGGAC
AGTACTTCAAGCATGGCCTCGCCGGCGTGGACAACCCAATCCAGAAGATTCACAACAATCATAGCACAAT
CAAGGGCTTCCTCGAGCGGGAGCGCCCGGCCGGCGAGAGGGCCCTGCCAAAGATCAAGTCCGATAAGTCT
CCAGAGATTCGGCAGCTGAAGGAACTCCTGGACAACGCCCTCAATGTCGCCCACTTCGCGAAGCTCCTGA
CCACAAAGACCACACTCCATAATCAGGATGGCAACTTCTACGGCGAGTTCGGCGCGCTGTACGACGAGCT
CGCCAAGATCGCGACCCTGTACAACAAGGTGCGCGATTACCTCTCACAGAAGCCTTTCTCTACCGAGAAG
TACAAGCTCAACTTCGGCAATCCGACACTCCTGAATGGCTGGGACCTGAACAAGGAGAAGGATAATTTCG
GCGTCATCCTGCAGAAGGACGGCTGCTACTACCTCGCCCTCCTGGATAAGGCGCACAAGAAGGTGTTCGA
CAACGCCCCGAATACAGGCAAGAGCGTCTACCAGAAGATGATCTACAAGCTCCTGCCGGGCCCAAACAAG
ATGCTGCCAAAGGTGTTCTTCGCGAAGTCCAACCTCGATTACTACAATCCTAGCGCCGAGCTCCTGGACA
AGTACGCGCAGGGCACCCACAAGAAGGGCGACAACTTCAATCTGAAGGATTGCCATGCCCTCATCGACTT
CTTCAAGGCGGGCATTAATAAGCACCCGGAGTGGCAGCATTTCGGCTTCAAGTTCTCCCCAACATCATCT
TACCAGGACCTCAGCGATTTCTACCGCGAGGTGGAGCCACAGGGCTACCAGGTGAAGTTCGTGGACATCA
ACGCCGATTACATTAATGAGCTCGTCGAGCAGGGCCAGCTCTACCTGTTCCAGATCTACAACAAGGATTT
CTCCCCAAAGGCCCACGGCAAGCCTAATCTCCATACCCTGTACTTCAAGGCGCTGTTCAGCGAGGACAAC
CTCGTGAATCCTATCTACAAGCTCAACGGCGAGGCCGAGATTTTCTACCGGAAGGCGTCCCTGGATATGA
ACGAGACAACAATTCACAGGGCCGGCGAGGTGCTCGAGAACAAGAATCCTGACAACCCGAAGAAGCGCCA
GTTCGTCTACGACATCATTAAGGATAAGCGGTACACACAGGATAAGTTCATGCTCCATGTGCCGATCACC
ATGAATTTCGGCGTCCAGGGCATGACAATTAAGGAGTTCAATAAGAAGGTGAACCAGTCAATCCAGCAGT
ACGATGAGGTGAACGTCATTGGAATTGATCGCGGCGAGAGGCACCTCCTGTACCTCACCGTCATCAATTC
TAAGGGCGAGATTCTGGAGCAGAGGTCACTCAACGATATCACCACAGCCTCTGCGAATGGCACACAGATG
ACCACACCATACCATAAGATCCTGGACAAGAGGGAGATTGAGAGGCTCAATGCCCGGGTGGGATGGGGCG
AGATCGAGACAATCAAGGAGCTGAAGTCAGGCTACCTCTCTCACGTGGTCCATCAGATCAGCCAGCTCAT
GCTGAAGTACAACGCCATTGTGGTCCTCGAGGACCTGAATTTCGGCTTCAAGCGGGGCAGGTTCAAGGTG
GAGAAGCAGATCTACCAGAACTTCGAGAATGCGCTGATTAAGAAGCTCAACCACCTCGTCCTGAAGGATA
AGGCCGACGATGAGATCGGCTCATACAAGAATGCGCTCCAGCTGACCAACAATTTCACAGACCTGAAGTC
TATCGGCAAGCAGACCGGCTTCCTCTTCTACGTGCCTGCCTGGAACACCTCAAAGATTGATCCGGAGACA
GGCTTCGTGGACCTCCTGAAGCCTCGCTACGAGAACATTGCCCAGTCTCAGGCGTTCTTCGGCAAGTTCG
ATAAGATCTGCTACAATGCGGACCGGGGCTACTTCGAGTTCCACATTGATTACGCCAAGTTCAACGACAA
GGCGAAGAATTCCAGGCAGATCTGGAAGATTTGCAGCCATGGCGATAAGCGCTACGTGTACGACAAGACC
GCCAACCAGAATAAGGGCGCGACAATCGGCGTGAACGTCAATGATGAGCTCAAGTCACTGTTCACCCGGT
ACCACATTAACGACAAGCAGCCAAATCTCGTCATGGATATCTGCCAGAACAATGACAAGGAGTTCCATAA
GTCTCTGATGTACCTCCTGAAGACACTCCTGGCCCTCAGGTACTCAAACGCCTCCAGCGACGAGGATTTC
ATCCTCTCTCCTGTGGCCAACGATGAGGGCGTCTTCTTCAATTCAGCACTGGCCGATGATACACAGCCAC
AGAATGCGGATGCCAACGGCGCATACCACATTGCCCTCAAGGGCCTGTGGCTCCTGAATGAGCTCAAGAA
CTCAGACGATCTGAACAAGGTGAAGCTCGCCATTGACAATCAGACATGGCTGAATTTCGCGCAGAACCGC
